Addgene plasmid #65188: pYTK081
Purpose: Encodes CEN6/ARS4 as a Type 7 part to be used in the Dueber YTK system
Depositing lab: John Dueber. Publication: A Highly Characterized Yeast Toolkit for Modular, Multipart Assembly. Lee ME, DeLoache WC, Cervantes B, Dueber JE. ACS Synth Biol. 2015 Apr 14. 10.1021/sb500366v PubMed 25871405.
Backbone
  Vector backbone: pYTK001
  Vector type: Bacterial Expression
Growth in bacteria
  Bacterial resistance: Chloramphenicol, 25 μg/mL
  Growth temperature: 37°C
  Growth strain: DH10B
  Copy number: High Copy
Gene/Insert
  Gene/Insert name: CEN6/ARS4
  Species: S. cerevisiae (budding yeast)
  Cloning method: Restriction Enzyme; 5′ cloning site BsmBI (destroyed during cloning); 3′ cloning site BsmBI (destroyed during cloning)
Terms and licenses: Academic/Nonprofit Terms; Industry Terms: Not Available to Industry
Depositor comments: Type 7 and 8 parts are Yeast propagation machinery in the Dueber YTK. For more information, please visit the supplemental information in PMID:25871405.
How to cite: pYTK081 was a gift from John Dueber (Addgene plasmid # 65188 ; http://n2t.net/addgene:65188 ; RRID:Addgene_65188)
