[The description below was written by a language model from this plasmid's Addgene catalogue record and the feature table of its GenBank file.]
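Description:
pYTK081 is a small (2174 bp) circular part plasmid from the yeast toolkit (YTK) for modular, multipart assembly. It is built on the pYTK001 part-entry backbone and catalogued as a bacterial vector. In E. coli it is maintained at high copy by a ColE1/pMB1/pUC-type origin of replication and selected with chloramphenicol through the cat gene (chloramphenicol acetyltransferase), which is encoded on the complementary strand. A minimal lambda t0 transcription terminator lies between the insert and the resistance cassette. Beyond these backbone elements, the feature table shows no promoter-driven payload or reporter, which fits its role as a storage vector for a single DNA part rather than an expression construct.

The insert is CEN6/ARS4 from Saccharomyces cerevisiae, an approximately 500 bp element in which the CEN6 centromere is fused to an autonomously replicating sequence. In yeast, the ARS provides replication initiation, while the centromere ensures stable, mitotically segregated, low-copy maintenance of a plasmid. In the toolkit's scheme this fragment is formatted as a Type 7 part; Types 7 and 8 are described as the yeast propagation machinery. The part was cloned into the entry vector using BsmBI sites that were destroyed in the process.

The plasmid is not meant to be used in yeast directly. Instead it serves as a source of the CEN6/ARS4 module, which is combined with other typed toolkit parts to assemble yeast vectors that replicate episomally as centromeric plasmids. The record does not annotate the flanking assembly sites or overhangs that define the Type 7 position.
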