LOCUS       Exported 2174 bp ds-DNA circular SYN 12-MAY-2021
DEFINITION  Encodes CEN6/ARS4 as a Type 7 part to be used in the Dueber YTK
            system.
ACCESSION   .
VERSION     .
KEYWORDS    pYTK081
SOURCE      synthetic DNA construct
  ORGANISM  synthetic DNA construct
REFERENCE   1 (bases 1 to 2174)
  AUTHORS   Lee ME, DeLoache WC, Cervantes B, Dueber JE
  TITLE     A Highly-characterized Yeast Toolkit for Modular, Multi-part
            Assembly.
  JOURNAL   ACS Synth Biol. 2015 Apr 14.
  PUBMED    25871405
REFERENCE   2 (bases 1 to 2174)
  AUTHORS   .
  TITLE     Direct Submission
  JOURNAL   Exported May 12, 2021 from SnapGene Server 1.1.58
            http://www.snapgene.com
FEATURES             Location/Qualifiers
     source          1..2174
                     /organism="synthetic DNA construct"
                     /mol_type="other DNA"
     misc_feature    14..517
                     /label=CEN/ARS
                     /note="S. cerevisiae CEN6 centromere fused to an
                     autonomously replicating sequence"
     terminator      539..573
                     /label=lambda t0 terminator
                     /note="minimal transcription terminator from phage lambda
                     (Scholtissek and Grosse, 1987)"
     CDS             complement(644..1303)
                     /codon_start=1
                     /gene="cat"
                     /product="chloramphenicol acetyltransferase"
                     /label=CmR
                     /note="confers resistance to chloramphenicol"
                     /translation="MEKKITGYTTVDISQWHRKEHFEAFQSVAQCTYNQTVQLDITAFL
                     KTVKKNKHKFYPAFIHILARLMNAHPEFRMAMKDGELVIWDSVHPCYTVFHEQTETFSS
                     LWSEYHDDFRQFLHIYSQDVACYGENLAYFPKGFIENMFFVSANPWVSFTSFDLNVANM
                     DNFFAPVFTMGKYYTQGDKVLMPLAIQVHHAVCDGFHVGRMLNELQQYCDEWQGGA"
     primer_bind     1218..1237
                     /label=CAT-R
                     /note="Chloramphenicol resistance gene, reverse primer"
     rep_origin      1485..2073
                     /direction=RIGHT
                     /label=ori
                     /note="high-copy-number ColE1/pMB1/pBR322/pUC origin of
                     replication"
     primer_bind     1974..1993
                     /label=pBR322ori-F
                     /note="pBR322 origin, forward primer"
ORIGIN
        1 tcggtctcag agtatcacgt gctataaaaa taattataat ttaaattttt taatataaat
       61 atataaatta aaaatagaaa gtaaaaaaag aaattaaaga aaaaatagtt tttgttttcc
      121 gaagatgtaa aagactctag ggggatcgcc aacaaatact accttttatc ttgctcttcc
      181 tgctctcagg tattaatgcc gaattgtttc atcttgtctg tgtagaaaac cacacacgaa
      241 aatcctgtga ttttacattt tacttatcgt taatcgaatg tatatctatt taatctgctt
      301 ttcttgtcta ataaatatat atgtaaagta cgctttttgt tgaaattttt taaacctttg
      361 tttatttttt tttcttcatt ccgtaactct tctaccttct ttatttactt tctaaaatcc
      421 aaatacaaaa cataaaaata aataaacaca gagtaaattc ccaaattatt ccatcattaa
      481 aagatacgag gcgcgtgtaa gttacaggca agcgatccgt cccgatgaga ccagaccaat
      541 aaaaaacgcc cggcggcaac cgagcgttct gaacaaatcc agatggagtt ctgaggtcat
      601 tactggatct atcaacagga gtccaagcga gctcgatatc aaattacgcc ccgccctgcc
      661 actcatcgca gtactgttgt aattcattaa gcattctgcc gacatggaag ccatcacaaa
      721 cggcatgatg aacctgaatc gccagcggca tcagcacctt gtcgccttgc gtataatatt
      781 tgcccatggt gaaaacgggg gcgaagaagt tgtccatatt ggccacgttt aaatcaaaac
      841 tggtgaaact cacccaggga ttggctgaaa cgaaaaacat attctcaata aaccctttag
      901 ggaaataggc caggttttca ccgtaacacg ccacatcttg cgaatatatg tgtagaaact
      961 gccggaaatc gtcgtggtat tcactccaga gcgatgaaaa cgtttcagtt tgctcatgga
     1021 aaacggtgta acaagggtga acactatccc atatcaccag ctcaccgtct ttcattgcca
     1081 tacgaaattc cggatgagca ttcatcaggc gggcaagaat gtgaataaag gccggataaa
     1141 acttgtgctt atttttcttt acggtcttta aaaaggccgt aatatccagc tgaacggtct
     1201 ggttataggt acattgagca actgactgaa atgcctcaaa atgttcttta cgatgccatt
     1261 gggatatatc aacggtggta tatccagtga tttttttctc cattttagct tccttagctc
     1321 ctgaaaatct cgataactca aaaaatacgc ccggtagtga tcttatttca ttatggtgaa
     1381 agttggaacc tcttacgtgc ccgatcaatc atgaccaaaa tcccttaacg tgagttttcg
     1441 ttccactgag cgtcagaccc cgtagaaaag atcaaaggat cttcttgaga tccttttttt
     1501 ctgcgcgtaa tctgctgctt gcaaacaaaa aaaccaccgc taccagcggt ggtttgtttg
     1561 ccggatcaag agctaccaac tctttttccg aaggtaactg gcttcagcag agcgcagata
     1621 ccaaatactg ttcttctagt gtagccgtag ttaggccacc acttcaagaa ctctgtagca
     1681 ccgcctacat acctcgctct gctaatcctg ttaccagtgg ctgctgccag tggcgataag
     1741 tcgtgtctta ccgggttgga ctcaagacga tagttaccgg ataaggcgca gcggtcgggc
     1801 tgaacggggg gttcgtgcac acagcccagc ttggagcgaa cgacctacac cgaactgaga
     1861 tacctacagc gtgagctatg agaaagcgcc acgcttcccg aagggagaaa ggcggacagg
     1921 tatccggtaa gcggcagggt cggaacagga gagcgcacga gggagcttcc agggggaaac
     1981 gcctggtatc tttatagtcc tgtcgggttt cgccacctct gacttgagcg tcgatttttg
     2041 tgatgctcgt caggggggcg gagcctatgg aaaaacgcca gcaacgcggc ctttttacgg
     2101 ttcctggcct tttgctggcc ttttgctcac atgttctttc ctgcgttatc ccctgattct
     2161 gtggataacc gtag
//
