>Addgene plasmid #65188 | pYTK081 | addgene partial sequence | sequence record 112215 | pRS414-R 5'-CACCTCTGACTTGAGCGTCG-3'
GGGGGGCGGAGCCTATGGAAAAACGCCAGCAACGCGGCCTTTTTACGGTTCCTGGCCTTTTGCTGGCCTT
TTGCTCACATGTTCTTTCCTGCGTTATCCCCTGATTCTGTGGATAACCGTAGTCGGTCTCAGAGTATCAC
GTGCTATAAAAATAATTATAATTTAAATTTTTTAATATAAATATATAAATTAAAAATAGAAAGTAAAAAA
AGAAATTAAAGAAAAAATAGTTTTTGTTTTCCGAAGATGTAAAAGACTCTAGGGGGATCGCCAACAAATA
CTACCTTTTATCTTGCTCTTCCTGCTCTCAGGTATTAATGCCGAATTGTTTCATCTTGTCTGTGTAGAAA
ACCACACACGAAAATCCTGTGATTTTACATTTTACTTATCGTTAATCGAATGTATATCTATTTAATCTGC
TTTTCTTGTCTAATAAATATATATGTAAAGTACGCTTTTTGTTGAAATTTTTTAAACCTTTGTTTATTTT
TTTTTCTTCATTCCGTAACTCTTCTACCTTCTTTATTTACTTTCTAAAATCCAAATACAAAACATAAAAA
TAAATAAACACAGAGTAAATTCCCAAATTATTCCATCATTAAAAGATACGAGGCGCGTGTAAGTTACAGG
CAAGCGATCCGTCCCGATGAGACCAGACCAATAAAAAACGCCCGGCGGCAACCGAGCGTTCTGAACAAAT
CCAGATGGAGTTCTGAGGTCATTACTGGATCTATCAACAGGAGTCCAAGCGAGCTCGATATCAAATTACG
CCCCGCCCTGCCACTCAT
