>Addgene plasmid #65188 | pYTK081 | addgene partial sequence | sequence record 112757 | CAT-F 5'-GTTTGTGATGGCTTCCATGTC-3'
GAGTGGCAGGGCGGGGCGTAATTTGATATCGAGCTCGCTTGGACTCCTGTTGATAGATCCAGTAATGACC
TCAGAACTCCATCTGGATTTGTTCAGAACGCTCGGTTGCCGCCGGGCGTTTTTTATTGGTCTGGTCTCAT
CGGGACGGATCGCTTGCCTGTAACTTACACGCGCCTCGTATCTTTTAATGATGGAATAATTTGGGAATTT
ACTCTGTGTTTATTTATTTTTATGTTTTGTATTTGGATTTTAGAAAGTAAATAAAGAAGGTAGAAGAGTT
ACGGAATGAAGAAAAAAAAATAAACAAAGGTTTAAAAAATTTCAACAAAAAGCGTACTTTACATATATAT
TTATTAGACAAGAAAAGCAGATTAAATAGATATACATTCGATTAACGATAAGTAAAATGTAAAATCACAG
GATTTTCGTGTGTGGTTTTCTACACAGACAAGATGAAACAATTCGGCATTAATACCTGAGAGCAGGAAGA
GCAAGATAAAAGGTAGTATTTGTTGGCGATCCCCCTAGAGTCTTTTACATCTTCGGAAAACAAAAACTAT
TTTTTCTTTAATTTCTTTTTTTACTTTCTATTTTTAATTTATATATTTATATTAAAAAATTTAAATTATA
ATTATTTTTATAGCACGTGATACTCTGAGACCGACTACGGTTATCCACAGAATCAGGGGATAACGCAGGA
AAGAACATGTGAGCAAAAGGCCAGCAAAAGGCCAGGAACCGTAAAAAGGCCGCGTTGCTGGCGTTTTTCC
ATAGGCTCCGCCC
